Addgene plasmid #43681: III-TATG
Depositing lab: Chad Cowan & Kiran Musunuru. Depositing organization: Harvard University. Publication: A TALEN Genome-Editing System for Generating Human Stem Cell-Based Disease Models. Ding Q, Lee YK, Schaefer EA, Peters DT, Veres A, Kim K, Kuperwasser N, Motola DL, Meissner TB, Hendriks WT, Trevisan M, Gupta RM, Moisan A, Banks E, Friesen M, Schinzel RT, Xia F, Tang A, Xia Y, Figueroa E, Wann A, Ahfeldt T, Daheron L, Zhang F, Rubin LL, Peng LF, Chung RT, Musunuru K, Cowan CA. Cell Stem Cell. 2012 Dec 12. pii: S1934-5909(12)00645-5. doi: 10.1016/j.stem.2012.11.011. PubMed 23246482.
Backbone
  Vector backbone: pCRII-TOPO
  Backbone manufacturer: Invitrogen
  Backbone size w/o insert (bp): 3973
  Vector type: Bacterial Cloning
Growth in bacteria
  Bacterial resistance: Ampicillin and Kanamycin, 100 & 50 μg/mL
  Growth temperature: 37°C
  Growth strain: Top10
  Copy number: High Copy
Gene/Insert
  Gene/Insert name: III-TATG
  Species: Synthetic
  Insert size (bp): 426
  Cloning method: TOPO Cloning
  Sequencing primers: 5′ T7; 3′ M13-rev
Terms and licenses: Academic/Nonprofit Terms; Industry Terms: Not Available to Industry
How to cite: III-TATG was a gift from Chad Cowan & Kiran Musunuru (Addgene plasmid # 43681 ; http://n2t.net/addgene:43681 ; RRID:Addgene_43681)
