[The description below was written by a language model from this plasmid's Addgene catalogue record.]
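Description:
III-TATG is a bacterial cloning plasmid built on the commercial pCRII-TOPO backbone (about 4 kb without insert), into which a 426 bp synthetic fragment was introduced by TOPO cloning. It is a high-copy plasmid propagated in E. coli and carries both ampicillin and kanamycin resistance, so either or both antibiotics can be used for selection. The listed sequencing primers, T7 on the 5′ side and M13 reverse on the 3′ side, anneal to sites flanking the cloning site and allow the insert to be read from both ends. The vector type is given only as bacterial cloning, so this is a storage and propagation plasmid rather than an expression construct. No promoter intended to drive the insert in a eukaryotic host is recorded.

The record names the insert only as III-TATG and does not describe its composition. The plasmid was deposited with a publication describing a TALEN genome-editing system for generating human stem cell-based disease models. In that context, the name and size suggest a pre-assembled module of TAL effector repeats: the four letters would denote the DNA bases recognised (T, A, T, G), and the Roman numeral would denote the module's position in an ordered assembly. A length of 426 bp is roughly what four repeats of about 34 amino acids each would occupy. This interpretation is an inference, not something the record states. If it is correct, the plasmid would be one member of a library of multimer building blocks that are excised or amplified and joined in a defined order into a TALEN expression backbone to build a custom DNA-binding array. No feature table was supplied, so the boundaries and flanking assembly sites of the insert cannot be confirmed here.
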