>Addgene plasmid #43681 | III-TATG | depositor partial sequence | sequence record 58946 | III-TATG sequence 426 bps
CGTCTCGGCTCACCCCAGAGCAGGTCGTGGCCATTGCCTCGAATGGAGGGGGCAAACAGGCGTTGGAAAC
CGTACAACGATTGCTGCCGGTGCTGTGCCAAGCGCACGGACTCACCCCAGAGCAGGTCGTGGCAATCGCC
TCCAACATTGGCGGGAAACAGGCACTCGAGACTGTCCAGCGCCTGCTTCCCGTGCTGTGCCAAGCGCACG
GCCTCACCCCAGAGCAGGTCGTGGCCATTGCCTCGAATGGAGGGGGCAAACAGGCGTTGGAAACCGTACA
ACGATTGCTGCCGGTGCTGTGCCAAGCGCACGGATTAACCCCAGAGCAGGTCGTGGCAATCGCGAGCAAT
AACGGCGGAAAACAGGCTTTGGAAACGGTGCAGAGGCTCCTTCCAGTGCTGTGCCAAGCGCACGGACTCA
GAGACG
