>Addgene plasmid #43681 | III-TATG | addgene partial sequence | sequence record 61753 | M13-F20 5'-TGTAAAACGACGGCCAGT-3'
TATNTTGGGCGATTGGGCCCTCTGATGCATGCTCGAGCGGCCGCCAGTGTGATGGATATCTGCAGAATTC
GCCCTTGATGCCGTCCTAGCGCGTCTCGGCTCACCCCAGAGCAGGTCGTGGCCATTGCCTCGAATGGAGG
GGGCAAACAGGCGTTGGAAACCGTACAACGATTGCTGCCGGTGCTGTGCCAAGCGCACGGACTCACCCCA
GAGCAGGTCGTGGCAATCGCCTCCAACATTGGCGGGAAACAGGCACTCGAGACTGTCCAGCGCCTGCTTC
CCGTGCTGTGCCAAGCGCACGGCCTCACCCCAGAGCAGGTCGTGGCCATTGCCTCGAATGGAGGGGGCAA
ACAGGCGTTGGAAACCGTACAACGATTGCTGCCGGTGCTGTGCCAAGCGCACGGATTAACCCCAGAGCAG
GTCGTGGCAATCGCGAGCAATAACGGCGGAAAACAGGCTTTGGAAACGGTGCAGAGGCTCCTTCCAGTGC
TGTGCCAAGCGCACGGACTCAGAGACGTGGGCACAGGAAAGATACTTAAGGGCGAATTCCAGCACACTGG
CGGCCGTTACTAGTGGATCCGAGCTCGGTACCAAGCTTGATGCATAGCTTGAGTATTCTATAGTGTCACC
TAAATAGCTTGGCGTAATCATGGTCATAGCTGTTTCCTGTGTGAAATTGTTATCCGCTCACAATTCCACA
CAACATACGAGCCGGAAGCATAAAGTGTAAAGCCTGGGGTGCCTAATGAGTGAGCTAACTCACATTAATT
GCGTTGCGCTCACTGCCCGCTTTCCAGTCGGGAAACCTGTCGTGCCAGCTGCATTAATGAATCGGCCAAC
GCGCGGGGAGAGGCGGTTTGCGTATTGGGCGCTCTTCCGCTTCCTCGCTCACTGACTCGCTGCGCTCGGT
CGTTCGGCTGCGGCGAGCGGTATC
